Addgene plasmid #161587: pPuro3.1(+)_Strep-Lrrk2(delGTPase)-Myc
Purpose: expression of Myc-tagged mouse Lrrk2 without GTPase domain
Depositing lab: Maik Hintze.
Backbone
  Vector backbone: pcDNA3.1(+)
  Backbone size w/o insert (bp): 4902
  Vector type: Mammalian Expression
  Selectable markers: Puromycin
Growth in bacteria
  Bacterial resistance: Ampicillin, 100 μg/mL
  Growth temperature: 30°C
  Growth strain: NEB Stable
  Growth instructions: Depositor recommends growth at 30°C for 24 hrs.
  Copy number: High Copy
Gene/Insert
  Gene/Insert name: Lrrk2
  Species: M. musculus (mouse)
  Insert size (bp): 5114
  Mutation: deletion: AA1023-1879
  Entrez Gene: Lrrk2 (a.k.a. 4921513O20Rik, 9330188B09Rik, D630001M17Rik, Gm927, cI-46)
  Promoter: CMV
  Tag / fusion protein: StrepII (N terminal on insert); Myc tag (C terminal on insert)
  Cloning method: Restriction Enzyme; 5′ cloning site NheI (unknown if destroyed); 3′ cloning site ApaI (unknown if destroyed)
  Sequencing primers: 5′ GGC TAA CTA GAG AAC CCA CTG; 3′ GGC AAC TAG AAG GCA CAG TC
Terms and licenses: Academic/Nonprofit Terms; Industry Terms: Not Available to Industry
Depositor comments: Neo cassette from pcDNA3.1(+) replaced with Puro cassette from pPUR (Clontech/TaKaRa)
How to cite: pPuro3.1(+)_Strep-Lrrk2(delGTPase)-Myc was a gift from Maik Hintze (Addgene plasmid # 161587 ; http://n2t.net/addgene:161587 ; RRID:Addgene_161587)
