[The description below was written by a language model from this plasmid's Addgene catalogue record and pLannotate feature annotations shown in this document.]
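Description:
pPuro3.1(+)_Strep-Lrrk2(delGTPase)-Myc is a mammalian expression plasmid of about 10 kb built on a modified pcDNA3.1(+) backbone in which the original neomycin resistance cassette has been replaced by the puromycin cassette from pPUR. It is maintained in E. coli through a high-copy ColE1/pUC-type origin and the β-lactamase gene (ampicillin resistance). A fragment of the f1 phage origin and remnants of lac regulatory sequence are also annotated in the backbone. In mammalian cells, selection relies on puromycin N-acetyltransferase, which is driven by the SV40 enhancer/early promoter and terminated by an SV40 polyadenylation signal. This allows enrichment of transfected cells or derivation of stable lines.

The payload is a mouse Lrrk2 coding sequence of roughly 5.1 kb, cloned between NheI and ApaI sites. It carries an internal deletion of amino acids 1023–1879, described by the depositor as removing the GTPase domain of this large serine/threonine kinase. Transcription is driven by the human CMV immediate-early enhancer and promoter and terminated by the bovine growth hormone polyadenylation signal. A T7 promoter upstream of the insert could also support in vitro transcription. The protein carries an N-terminal Strep-tag II, which binds Strep-Tactin for affinity purification or pull-down, and, according to the catalogue entry, a C-terminal Myc epitope for antibody detection. The Myc tag is not called separately in the automated feature table, and the short HIV-1 LTR match after the CMV promoter is probably an annotation artefact. The construct is intended for expressing a tagged, domain-deleted Lrrk2 in mammalian cells. It would suit comparing this deletion with other Lrrk2 forms, though the record gives no specific application.
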