Features (pLannotate 1.2.2; 23 found; start..end, strand, type, name):
      1..380     +  enhancer       CMV enhancer: human cytomegalovirus immediate early enhancer
    381..584     +  promoter       CMV promoter: human cytomegalovirus (CMV) immediate early promoter
    580..613     +  LTR            5' LTR (truncated) (fragment): truncated 5' long terminal repeat (LTR) from HIV-1
    629..647     +  promoter       T7 promoter: promoter for bacteriophage T7 RNA polymerase
    680..702     +  CDS            Strep-Tag II (fragment): peptide that binds Strep-Tactin®, an engineered form of streptavidin
    710..5725    +  CDS            Lrrk2 (fragment): LRRK2_MOUSE - Experimental evidence at protein level: Swiss-Prot protein existence level 1. Serine/threonine-protein kinase which phosphorylates a broad range of proteins involved in multiple processes such as neuronal plasticity, autophagy, and vesicle trafficking (PubMed:26824392, PubMed:29125462, PubMed:28720718, PubMed:30398148, PubMed:29212815). Is a key regulator of RAB GTPases by regulating the GTP/GDP exchange and interaction partners of RABs through phosphorylation (PubMed:26824392, PubMed:28720718, PubMed:30398148, PubMed:29212815, PubMed:29125462). Phosphorylates RAB3A, RAB3B, RAB3C
   5802..6026    +  polyA_signal   bGH poly(A) signal: bovine growth hormone polyadenylation signal
   6030..6051    +  promoter       SV40 promoter (fragment): SV40 enhancer and early promoter
   6072..6198    +  rep_origin     f1 ori (fragment) (sequence partly withheld): f1 bacteriophage origin of replication; arrow indicates direction of (+) strand synthesis
   6207..6536    +  promoter       SV40 promoter: SV40 enhancer and early promoter
   6537..6558    -  misc_feature   MCS (fragment): pUC18/19 multiple cloning site
   6629..7228    +  CDS            PuroR: puromycin N-acetyltransferase; pac from Streptomyces alboniger; confers resistance to puromycin
   7278..7343    +  CDS            dmpM (fragment): DMPM_STRAD - Protein inferred from homology: Swiss-Prot protein existence level 3. From Streptomyces alboniger.
   7352..7435    +  CDS            large T antigen (fragment): large T antigen from SV40 (simian virus 40)
   7458..7579    +  polyA_signal   SV40 poly(A) signal: SV40 polyadenylation signal
   7652..7668    -  protein_bind   lac operator: The lac repressor binds to the lac operator to inhibit transcription in E. coli. This inhibition can be relieved by adding lactose or isopropyl-β-D-thiogalactopyranoside (IPTG). lac repressor encoded by lacI
   7676..7706    -  promoter       lac promoter: promoter for the E. coli lac operon
   7721..7742    -  protein_bind   CAP binding site: CAP binding activates transcription in the presence of cAMP. E. coli catabolite activator protein
   7755..7847    -  CDS            lacI (fragment): lac repressor; lacI; The lac repressor binds to the lac operator to inhibit transcription in E. coli. This inhibition can be relieved by adding lactose or isopropyl-β-D-thiogalactopyranoside (IPTG).
   8030..8618    -  rep_origin     ori: high-copy-number ColE1/pMB1/pBR322/pUC origin of replication
   8789..9649    -  CDS            AmpR: β-lactamase; bla; confers resistance to ampicillin, carbenicillin, and related antibiotics
   9650..9754    -  promoter       AmpR promoter: bla
   9813..9865    -  misc_feature   bom (fragment): basis of mobility region from pBR322
>Addgene plasmid #161587 | pPuro3.1(+)_Strep-Lrrk2(delGTPase)-Myc | addgene full sequence | sequence record 318592 | Addgene NGS Result
GACATTGATTATTGACTAGTTATTAATAGTAATCAATTACGGGGTCATTAGTTCATAGCCCATATATGGA
GTTCCGCGTTACATAACTTACGGTAAATGGCCCGCCTGGCTGACCGCCCAACGACCCCCGCCCATTGACG
TCAATAATGACGTATGTTCCCATAGTAACGCCAATAGGGACTTTCCATTGACGTCAATGGGTGGAGTATT
TACGGTAAACTGCCCACTTGGCAGTACATCAAGTGTATCATATGCCAAGTACGCCCCCTATTGACGTCAA
TGACGGTAAATGGCCCGCCTGGCATTATGCCCAGTACATGACCTTATGGGACTTTCCTACTTGGCAGTAC
ATCTACGTATTAGTCATCGCTATTACCATGGTGATGCGGTTTTGGCAGTACATCAATGGGCGTGGATAGC
GGTTTGACTCACGGGGATTTCCAAGTCTCCACCCCATTGACGTCAATGGGAGTTTGTTTTGGCACCAAAA
TCAACGGGACTTTCCAAAATGTCGTAACAACTCCGCCCCATTGACGCAAATGGGCGGTAGGCGTGTACGG
TGGGAGGTCTATATAAGCAGAGCTCTCTGGCTAACTAGAGAACCCACTGCTTACTGGCTTATCGAAATTA
ATACGACTCACTATAGGGAGACCCAAGCTGGCTAGCCACCATGGCAAGCTGGAGCCACCCGCAGTTCGAA
AAAGCCGGCATGGCCAGTGGCGCCTGTCAGGGCTGCGAAGAGGAAGAGGAGGAGGAGGCTCTGAAGAAGT
TGATAGTCAGGCTGAATAATGTCCAGGAAGGCAAGCAGATCGAGACGTTGCTTCAGCTCCTGGAGGACAT
GCTGGTGTTCACCTACTCGGACCGCGCCTCCAAGTTATTTGAAGATAAAAATTTCCACGTGCCTCTGTTG
ATTGTCCTGGACTCCTACATGAGAGTTGCCAGTGTACAGCAGGCGGGGTGGTCACTTCTGTGCAAATTAA
TAGAAGTCTGTCCAGGGACATTGCAAAGCTTAATAGGACCCCAGGATATTGGAAATGATTGGGAAGTCCT
TGGTATTCACCGGCTGATTCTTAAAATGTTAACTGTTCATCACGCCAATGTAAACCTGTCAATAGTTGGA
CTAAAAGCCTTGGATCTCCTCCTAGATTCAGGTAAACTCACCTTGCTGATACTGGATGAAGAATGTGATA
TTTTCTTGTTAATTTTTGATGCCATGCACAGATATTCAGCCAATGATGAAGTCCAAAAACTGGGATGCAA
AGCTTTACACGTGCTTTTTGAGAGAGTTTCCGAGGAACAGCTGACTGAGTTTGTGGAGAACAAAGATTAC
ACGATACTGCTGAGTACGTTCGGCAGCTTCAGAAGGGACAAGGAGATTGTGTACCACGTACTTTGCTGCT
TGCATTCCCTGGCGGTTACATGCAGCAATGTAGAGGTCCTCATGAGTGGGAATGTCCGGTGCTACAATCT
TGTGGTGGAGGCCATGAAAGCCTTCCCCACCAATGAAAACATCCAAGAGGTGAGCTGCTCCTTGTTCCAG
AAGCTTACATTAGGTAACTTTTTCAACATCCTGGTGTTGAACGAAGTGCATGTCTTTGTGGTGAAAGCGG
TCCGACAGTATCCTGAGAACGCAGCCTTACAGATCTCTGCACTCAGCTGTTTAGCACTCCTCACTGAGAC
TATTTTCTTAAACCAAGACTTGGAGGAAAGAAGTGAGACTCAAGAGCAGAGCGAAGAGGAAGACAGTGAG
AAGCTTTTCTGGCTGGAACCCTGCTATAAAGCCCTGGTGCGCCATCGAAAGGACAAACACGTGCAGGAGG
CTGCCTGCTGGGCACTAAATAACCTCCTTATGTACCAGAACAGTTTGCATGAGAAGATCGGAGATGAAGA
TGGCCAGTTCCCTGCGCACAGGGAAGTGATGCTGTCTATGCTGATGCACTCTTCTTCCAAAGATGTCTTC
CAAGCAGCTGCACATGCTCTGTCCACTCTCTTGGAACAAAATGTTAATTTCAGGAAAATCCTGCTGGCAA
AAGGAGTATACCTGAATGTCTTGGAATTGATGCAGAAGCATGCCCATGCGCCTGAGGTGGCAGAGAGTGG
CTGCAAGATGCTGAGTCACCTGTTTGAAGGAAGTAACCCTTCTCTGGATACAATGGCAGCAGTGGTCCCT
AAAATACTAACAGTGATGAAAGCCCACGGAACGTCTCTGTCAGTCCAGCTGGAGGCGCTGCGAGCTATCT
TGCATTTCGTTGTGCCAGGACTATTGGAAGAATCCAGGGAGGACTCTCAATGCAGACCAAATGTGCTCAG
AAAACAGTGTTTCAGGACTGACATCCACAAGCTGGTTCTAGTCGCTCTGAACAGGTTCATTGGGAATCCT
GGGATTCAGAAATGTGGATTGAAAGTAATCTCTTCTCTCGCGCACCTTCCTGATGCCACAGAGACATTGT
CCCTGCAAGGAGCAGTTGACTCAGTCCTCCACACCTTACAGATGTATCCAGATGACCAAGAAATTCAGTG
TCTGGGCTTACACCTTATGGGATGCTTGATGACAAAGAAGAATTTCTGCATAGGGACAGGGCACCTCCTG
GCAAAAATTCTGGCTTCCACTTTGCAGCGCTTTAAAGATGTTGCTGAGGTGCAGACTACAGGATTACAGA
CAACCCTGTCAATACTTGAGCTGTCAGTATCTTTCTCCAAGCTGCTAGTGCACTATTCCTTTGATGTGGT
GATATTTCATCAGATGTCTTCCAGTGTTGTAGAACAAAAGGATGAGCAGTTCCTCAATCTATGTTGCAAA
TGCTTTGCAAAAGTGGCCGTGGATGATGAGCTGAAAAACACCATGCTAGAGAGAGCCTGCGATCAGAATA
ACAGCATCATGGTTGAATGTTTGCTCCTCTTGGGAGCTGATGCCAACCAAGTGAAGGGGGCAACTTCTTT
AATCTATCAGGTATGTGAGAAAGAGAGCAGTCCTAAATTGGTGGAACTGTTGCTTAATGGTGGTTGTCGT
GAACAAGATGTACGGAAGGCCCTGACCGTAAGCATCCAAAAGGGCGACAGCCAGGTCATCAGCTTGCTCC
TCAGGAAACTTGCCCTGGACCTGGCCAACAACAGCATTTGCCTTGGAGGATTTGGCATAGGAAAAATTGA
TCCTTCTTGGCTTGGTCCTTTATTTCCAGATAAGTCATCCAATTTAAGGAAGCAAACAAACACAGGATCT
GTCCTAGCGAGGAAAGTGCTCCGGTATCAGATGAGAAACACCCTTCAAGAAGGCGTGGCCTCAGGCAGTG
ACGGCAAGTTTTCTGAAGACGCGCTGGCGAAATTTGGAGAATGGACCTTTATTCCCGACTCTTCTATGGA
CAGTGTGTTTGGCCAGAGCGATGATCTGGATAGCGAAGGCAGCGAGAGCTCATTTCTCGTGAAGAGGAAG
TCCAACTCAATTAGTGTAGGGGAAGTTTACAGAGATCTAGCTCTGCAGCGCTGCTCACCAAATGCTCAGA
GGCATTCCAATTCGCTGGGTCCTGTTTTTGACCATGAAGACTTACTGAGACGAAAAAGAAAAATACTGTC
TTCAGATGAGTCTCTCAGGTCCTCAAGGCTGCCGTCCCATATGAGGCAATCAGATAGCTCTTCTTCCCTG
GCTTCTGAGAGAGAACACATCACGTCGTTAGACCTATCTGCCAACGAACTCAAAGATATTGATGCTCTGA
GCCAGAAGTGTTGCCTCAGTAGCCACCTGGAACATCTCACCAAACTGGAACTTCACCAGAATTCATCCGG
AGCACCAGAGTTTCTCTTAGGCGATGGAAGTTTTGGATCCGTTTATCGAGCTGCCTACGAAGGAGAGGAA
GTGGCTGTGAAGATTTTTAATAAGCACACATCTCTTAGGCTGTTAAGACAAGAGTTGGTGGTCCTTTGTC
ACCTTCACCACCCCAGCCTGATATCCTTGCTGGCGGCTGGTATTCGTCCTCGGATGTTGGTAATGGAGTT
GGCCTCCAAAGGTTCCTTGGATCGCCTGCTGCAGCAGGACAAAGCCAGCCTCACCAGAACCCTCCAGCAC
AGGATCGCGTTGCATGTGGCCGACGGCCTGAGGTATCTCCACTCAGCCATGATTATTTACCGTGACCTGA
AGCCCCACAATGTGCTGCTTTTTACCCTGTATCCCAATGCTGCCATCATTGCGAAGATTGCGGACTACGG
GATCGCACAGTACTGCTGCAGGATGGGAATAAAGACATCAGAGGGCACCCCAGGGTTCCGGGCACCTGAA
GTTGCCAGGGGGAATGTCATTTATAACCAACAGGCCGATGTTTATTCTTTTGGCTTACTACTTCACGATA
TTTGGACAACTGGGAGTAGGATTATGGAGGGTTTGAGGTTCCCAAATGAGTTTGATGAGTTAGCCATACA
AGGGAAGTTGCCAGATCCAGTTAAAGAATATGGCTGTGCCCCATGGCCTATGGTTGAGAAGTTAATTACA
AAGTGTTTGAAAGAAAATCCTCAAGAAAGACCCACTTCTGCCCAGGTCTTTGACATTTTGAATTCGGCTG
AATTAATTTGCCTCATGCGACACATTTTAATACCTAAGAACATCATTGTTGAATGCATGGTTGCCACGAA
TCTCAATAGCAAGAGTGCGACTCTCTGGTTGGGATGTGGGAACACAGAAAAAGGACAGCTTTCCTTATTT
GACTTAAACACGGAAAGATACAGCTATGAGGAAGTTGCTGATAGTAGAATACTGTGCTTGGCTTTGGTGC
ATCTCGCTGCTGAGAAAGAGAGCTGGGTTGTGTGCGGGACACAGTCTGGGGCTCTCCTGGTCATCAATGT
TGAAGAGGAGACAAAGAGACACACCCTGGAAAAGATGACTGATTCTGTCACTTGTTTGCATTGCAATTCC
CTTGCCAAGCAGAGCAAGCAAAGTAACTTTCTTTTGGTGGGAACTGCTGATGGTAACTTAATGATATTTG
AAGATAAAGCCGTTAAGTGTAAAGGAGCTGCCCCCTTGAAGACACTACACATAGGCGATGTCAGTACGCC
CCTGATGTGCCTGAGCGAGTCCCTGAATTCATCTGAAAGACACATCACATGGGGAGGGTGTGGCACAAAG
GTCTTCTCCTTTTCCAATGATTTCACCATTCAGAAACTCATCGAGACAAAAACCAACCAGCTGTTTTCTT
ACGCAGCTTTCAGCGATTCTAACATCATAGCGCTGGCAGTAGACACAGCCCTGTATATTGCCAAGAAAAA
CAGCCCTGTCGTAGAGGTGTGGGACAAGAAAACAGAAAAGCTCTGTGAATTAATAGACTGTGTGCACTTC
TTAAAGGAGGTGATGGTAAAACTAAACAAGGAATCGAAACATCAGCTGTCCTACTCTGGGAGGGTGAAGG
CCCTCTGCCTGCAGAAGAACACGGCTCTCTGGATCGGAACTGGAGGAGGCCACATCTTACTCCTGGATCT
TTCTACTCGGCGAGTTATCCGCACCATTCACAATTTCTGTGATTCTGTGAGAGCCATGGCCACAGCACAA
TTAGGAAGCCTTAAGAATGTCATGCTGGTTTTGGGGTACAAGCGGAAGAGTACAGAGGGTATCCAAGAAC
AAAAAGAGATACAATCTTGTTTGTCTATTTGGGACCTCAATCTTCCACACGAGGTGCAAAATTTAGAAAA
ACACATTGAAGTAAGAACAGAATTAGCTGATAAAATGAGGAAAACATCTGTTGAAGGTACCGCCCTCGAG
CAAAAACTCATCTCAGAAGAGGATCTGTAGGGGCCCGTTTAAACCCGCTGATCAGCCTCGACTGTGCCTT
CTAGTTGCCAGCCATCTGTTGTTTGCCCCTCCCCCGTGCCTTCCTTGACCCTGGAAGGTGCCACTCCCAC
TGTCCTTTCCTAATAAAATGAGGAAATTGCATCGCATTGTCTGAGTAGGTGTCATTCTATTCTGGGGGGT
GGGGTGGGGCAGGACAGCAAGGGGGAGGATTGGGAAGACAATAGCAGGCATGCTGGGGATGCGGTGGGCT
CTATGGCTTCTGAGGCGGAAAGAACCAGCTGGGGCTCTAGGGGGTATCCCC
[124 nt withheld, positions 6072-6195]
CGCTGTGGAATGTGTGTCAGTTAGGGTGTGGAAAGTCCCCAGGCTCCCCAGCAGGCAGAAGTATGCAAAG
CATGCATCTCAATTAGTCAGCAACCAGGTGTGGAAAGTCCCCAGGCTCCCCAGCAGGCAGAAGTATGCAA
AGCATGCATCTCAATTAGTCAGCAACCATAGTCCCGCCCCTAACTCCGCCCATCCCGCCCCTAACTCCGC
CCAGTTCCGCCCATTCTCCGCCCCATGGCTGACTAATTTTTTTTATTTATGCAGAGGCCGAGGCCGCCTC
GGCCTCTGAGCTATTCCAGAAGTAGTGAGGAGGCTTTTTTGGAGGCCTAGGCTTTTGCAAAAAGCTTGCA
TGCCTGCAGGTCGGCCGCCACGACCGGTGCCGCCACCATCCCCTGACCCACGCCCCTGACCCCTCACAAG
GAGACGACCTTCCATGACCGAGTACAAGCCCACGGTGCGCCTCGCCACCCGCGACGACGTCCCCCGGGCC
GTACGCACCCTCGCCGCCGCGTTCGCCGACTACCCCGCCACGCGCCACACCGTCGACCCGGACCGCCACA
TCGAGCGGGTCACCGAGCTGCAAGAACTCTTCCTCACGCGCGTCGGGCTCGACATCGGCAAGGTGTGGGT
CGCGGACGACGGCGCCGCGGTGGCGGTCTGGACCACGCCGGAGAGCGTCGAAGCGGGGGCGGTGTTCGCC
GAGATCGGCCCGCGCATGGCCGAGTTGAGCGGTTCCCGGCTGGCCGCGCAGCAACAGATGGAAGGCCTCC
TGGCGCCGCACCGGCCCAAGGAGCCCGCGTGGTTCCTGGCCACCGTCGGCGTCTCGCCCGACCACCAGGG
CAAGGGTCTGGGCAGCGCCGTCGTGCTCCCCGGAGTGGAGGCGGCCGAGCGCGCCGGGGTGCCCGCCTTC
CTGGAGACCTCCGCGCCCCGCAACCTCCCCTTCTACGAGCGGCTCGGCTTCACCGTCACCGCCGACGTCG
AGGTGCCCGAAGGACCGCGCACCTGGTGCATGACCCGCAAGCCCGGTGCCTGACGCCCGCCCCACGACCC
GCAGCGCCCGACCGAAAGGAGCGCACGACCCCATGGCTCCGACCGAAGCCACCCGGGGCGGCCCCGCCGA
CCCCGCACCCGCCCCCGAGGCCCACCGACTCTAGAGGATCATAATCAGCCATACCACATTTGTAGAGGTT
TTACTTGCTTTAAAAAACCTCCCACACCTCCCCCTGAACCTGAAACATAAAATGAATGCAATTGTTGTTG
TTAACTTGTTTATTGCAGCTTATAATGGTTACAAATAAAGCAATAGCATCACAAATTTCACAAATAAAGC
ATTTTTTTCACTGCATTCTAGTTGTGGTTTGTCCAAACTCATCAATGTATCTTATCATGTCTGTATACCG
TCGACCTCTAGCTAGAGCTTGGCGTAATCATGGTCATAGCTGTTTCCTGTGTGAAATTGTTATCCGCTCA
CAATTCCACACAACATACGAGCCGGAAGCATAAAGTGTAAAGCCTGGGGTGCCTAATGAGTGAGCTAACT
CACATTAATTGCGTTGCGCTCACTGCCCGCTTTCCAGTCGGGAAACCTGTCGTGCCAGCTGCATTAATGA
ATCGGCCAACGCGCGGGGAGAGGCGGTTTGCGTATTGGGCGCTCTTCCGCTTCCTCGCTCACTGACTCGC
TGCGCTCGGTCGTTCGGCTGCGGCGAGCGGTATCAGCTCACTCAAAGGCGGTAATACGGTTATCCACAGA
ATCAGGGGATAACGCAGGAAAGAACATGTGAGCAAAAGGCCAGCAAAAGGCCAGGAACCGTAAAAAGGCC
GCGTTGCTGGCGTTTTTCCATAGGCTCCGCCCCCCTGACGAGCATCACAAAAATCGACGCTCAAGTCAGA
GGTGGCGAAACCCGACAGGACTATAAAGATACCAGGCGTTTCCCCCTGGAAGCTCCCTCGTGCGCTCTCC
TGTTCCGACCCTGCCGCTTACCGGATACCTGTCCGCCTTTCTCCCTTCGGGAAGCGTGGCGCTTTCTCAT
AGCTCACGCTGTAGGTATCTCAGTTCGGTGTAGGTCGTTCGCTCCAAGCTGGGCTGTGTGCACGAACCCC
CCGTTCAGCCCGACCGCTGCGCCTTATCCGGTAACTATCGTCTTGAGTCCAACCCGGTAAGACACGACTT
ATCGCCACTGGCAGCAGCCACTGGTAACAGGATTAGCAGAGCGAGGTATGTAGGCGGTGCTACAGAGTTC
TTGAAGTGGTGGCCTAACTACGGCTACACTAGAAGAACAGTATTTGGTATCTGCGCTCTGCTGAAGCCAG
TTACCTTCGGAAAAAGAGTTGGTAGCTCTTGATCCGGCAAACAAACCACCGCTGGTAGCGGTGGTTTTTT
TGTTTGCAAGCAGCAGATTACGCGCAGAAAAAAAGGATCTCAAGAAGATCCTTTGATCTTTTCTACGGGG
TCTGACGCTCAGTGGAACGAAAACTCACGTTAAGGGATTTTGGTCATGAGATTATCAAAAAGGATCTTCA
CCTAGATCCTTTTAAATTAAAAATGAAGTTTTAAATCAATCTAAAGTATATATGAGTAAACTTGGTCTGA
CAGTTACCAATGCTTAATCAGTGAGGCACCTATCTCAGCGATCTGTCTATTTCGTTCATCCATAGTTGCC
TGACTCCCCGTCGTGTAGATAACTACGATACGGGAGGGCTTACCATCTGGCCCCAGTGCTGCAATGATAC
CGCGAGACCCACGCTCACCGGCTCCAGATTTATCAGCAATAAACCAGCCAGCCGGAAGGGCCGAGCGCAG
AAGTGGTCCTGCAACTTTATCCGCCTCCATCCAGTCTATTAATTGTTGCCGGGAAGCTAGAGTAAGTAGT
TCGCCAGTTAATAGTTTGCGCAACGTTGTTGCCATTGCTACAGGCATCGTGGTGTCACGCTCGTCGTTTG
GTATGGCTTCATTCAGCTCCGGTTCCCAACGATCAAGGCGAGTTACATGATCCCCCATGTTGTGCAAAAA
AGCGGTTAGCTCCTTCGGTCCTCCGATCGTTGTCAGAAGTAAGTTGGCCGCAGTGTTATCACTCATGGTT
ATGGCAGCACTGCATAATTCTCTTACTGTCATGCCATCCGTAAGATGCTTTTCTGTGACTGGTGAGTACT
CAACCAAGTCATTCTGAGAATAGTGTATGCGGCGACCGAGTTGCTCTTGCCCGGCGTCAATACGGGATAA
TACCGCGCCACATAGCAGAACTTTAAAAGTGCTCATCATTGGAAAACGTTCTTCGGGGCGAAAACTCTCA
AGGATCTTACCGCTGTTGAGATCCAGTTCGATGTAACCCACTCGTGCACCCAACTGATCTTCAGCATCTT
TTACTTTCACCAGCGTTTCTGGGTGAGCAAAAACAGGAAGGCAAAATGCCGCAAAAAAGGGAATAAGGGC
GACACGGAAATGTTGAATACTCATACTCTTCCTTTTTCAATATTATTGAAGCATTTATCAGGGTTATTGT
CTCATGAGCGGATACATATTTGAATGTATTTAGAAAAATAAACAAATAGGGGTTCCGCGCACATTTCCCC
GAAAAGTGCCACCTGACGTCGACGGATCGGGAGATCTCCCGATCCCCTATGGTGCACTCTCAGTACAATC
TGCTCTGATGCCGCATAGTTAAGCCAGTATCTGCTCCCTGCTTGTGTGTTGGAGGTCGCTGAGTAGTGCG
CGAGCAAAATTTAAGCTACAACAAGGCAAGGCTTGACCGACAATTGCATGAAGAATCTGCTTAGGGTTAG
GCGTTTTGCGCTGCTTCGCGATGTACGGGCCAGATATACGCGTT
